>Addgene plasmid #90771 | MISP H10.2 gRNA | addgene full sequence | sequence record 183359 | Addgene NGS Result
CGCTCGCCGCAGCCGAACGACCGAGCGCAGCGAGTCAGTGAGCGAGGAAGCGGAAGAGCGCCCAATACGC
AAACCGCCTCTCCCCGCGCGTTGGCCGATTCATTAATGCAGCTGGCACGACAGGTTTCCCGACTGGAAAG
CGGGCAGTGAGCGCAACGCAATTAATGTGAGTTAGCTCACTCATTAGGCACCCCAGGCTTTACACTTTAT
GCTTCCGGCTCGTATGTTGTGTGGAATTGTGAGCGGATAACAATTTCACACAGGAAACAGCTATGACCAT
GATTACGCCAAGCGCGCAATTAACCCTCACTAAAGGGAACAAAAGCTGGAGCTGCAAGCTTAATGTAGTC
TTATGCAATACTCTTGTAGTCTTGCAACATGGTAACGATGAGTTAGCAACATGCCTTACAAGGAGAGAAA
AAGCACCGTGCATGCCGATTGGTGGAAGTAAGGTGGTACGATCGTGCCTTATTAGGAAGGCAACAGACGG
GTCTGACATGGATTGGACGAACCACTGAATTGCCGCATTGCAGAGATATTGTATTTAAGTGCCTAGCTCG
ATACATAAACGGGTCTCTCTGGTTAGACCAGATCTGAGCCTGGGAGCTCTCTGGCTAACTAGGGAACCCA
CTGCTTAAGCCTCAATAAAGCTTGCCTTGAGTGCTTCAAGTAGTGTGTGCCCGTCTGTTGTGTGACTCTG
GTAACTAGAGATCCCTCAGACCCTTTTAGTCAGTGTGGAAAATCTCTAGCAGTGGCGCCCGAACAGGGAC
TTGAAAGCGAAAGGGAAACCAGAGGAGCTCTCTCGACGCAGGACTCGGCTTGCTGAAGCGCGCACGGCAA
GAGGCGAGGGGCGGCGACTGGTGAGTACGCCAAAAATTTTGACTAGCGGAGGCTAGAAGGAGAGAGATGG
GTGCGAGAGCGTCAGTATTAAGCGGGGGAGAATTAGATCGCGATGGGAAAAAATTCGGTTAAGGCCAGGG
GGAAAGAAAAAATATAAATTAAAACATATAGTATGGGCAAGCAGGGAGCTAGAACGATTCGCAGTTAATC
CTGGCCTGTTAGAAACATCAGAAGGCTGTAGACAAATACTGGGACAGCTACAACCATCCCTTCAGACAGG
ATCAGAAGAACTTAGATCATTATATAATACAGTAGCAACCCTCTATTGTGTGCATCAAAGGATAGAGATA
AAAGACACCAAGGAAGCTTTAGACAAGATAGAGGAAGAGCAAAACAAAAGTAAGACCACCGCACAGCAAG
CGGCCGCTGATCTTCAGACCTGGAGGAGGAGATATGAGGGACAATTGGAGAAGTGAATTATATAAATATA
AAGTAGTAAAAATTGAACCATTAGGAGTAGCACCCACCAAGGCAAAGAGAAGAGTGGTGCAGAGAGAAAA
AAGAGCAGTGGGAATAGGAGCTTTGTTCCTTGGGTTCTTGGGAGCAGCAGGAAGCACTATGGGCGCAGCG
TCAATGACGCTGACGGTACAGGCCAGACAATTATTGTCTGGTATAGTGCAGCAGCAGAACAATTTGCTGA
GGGCTATTGAGGCGCAACAGCATCTGTTGCAACTCACAGTCTGGGGCATCAAGCAGCTCCAGGCAAGAAT
CCTGGCTGTGGAAAGATACCTAAAGGATCAACAGCTCCTGGGGATTTGGGGTTGCTCTGGAAAACTCATT
TGCACCACTGCTGTGCCTTGGAATGCTAGTTGGAGTAATAAATCTCTGGAACAGATTTGGAATCACACGA
CCTGGATGGAGTGGGACAGAGAAATTAACAATTACACAAGCTTAATACACTCCTTAATTGAAGAATCGCA
AAACCAGCAAGAAAAGAATGAACAAGAATTATTGGAATTAGATAAATGGGCAAGTTTGTGGAATTGGTTT
AACATAACAAATTGGCTGTGGTATATAAAATTATTCATAATGATAGTAGGAGGCTTGGTAGGTTTAAGAA
TAGTTTTTGCTGTACTTTCTATAGTGAATAGAGTTAGGCAGGGATATTCACCATTATCGTTTCAGACCCA
CCTCCCAACCCCGAGGGGACCCAGAGAGGGCCTATTTCCCATGATTCCTTCATATTTGCATATACGATAC
AAGGCTGTTAGAGAGATAATTAGAATTAATTTGACTGTAAACACAAAGATATTAGTACAAAATACGTGAC
GTAGAAAGTAATAATTTCTTGGGTAGTTTGCAGTTTTAAAATTATGTTTTAAAATGGACTATCATATGCT
TACCGTAACTTGAAAGTATTTCGATTTCTTGGCTTTATATATCTTGTGGAAAGGACGAAACACCGGATGG
GGTATCTGGTCACGGTTTAAGAGCTATGCTGGAAACAGCATAGCAAGTTTAAATAAGGCTAGTCCGTTAT
CAACTTGAAAAAGTGGCACCGAGTCGGTGCTTTTTTTGAATTCTAGATCTTGAGACAAATGGCAGTATTC
ATCCACAATTTTAAAAGAAAAGGGGGGATTGGGGGGTACAGTGCAGGGGAAAGAATAGTAGACATAATAG
CAACAGACATACAAACTAAAGAATTACAAAAACAAATTACAAAAATTCAAAATTTTCGGGTTTATTACAG
GGACAGCAGAGATCCACTTTGGCGCCGGCTCGAGTGGCTCCGGTGCCCGTCAGTGGGCAGAGCGCACATC
GCCCACAGTCCCCGAGAAGTTGGGGGGAGGGGTCGGCAATTGAACCGGTGCCTAGAGAAGGTGGCGCGGG
GTAAACTGGGAAAGTGATGTCGTGTACTGGCTCCGCCTTTTTCCCGAGGGTGGGGGAGAACCGTATATAA
GTGCAGTAGTCGCCGTGAACGTTCTTTTTCGCAACGGGTTTGCCGCCAGAACACAGGTGTCGTGACGCGG
GATCCGCCACCATGACCGAGTACAAGCCCACGGTGCGCCTCGCCACCCGCGACGACGTCCCCAGGGCCGT
ACGCACCCTCGCCGCCGCGTTCGCCGACTACCCCGCCACGCGCCACACCGTCGATCCGGACCGCCACATC
GAGCGGGTCACCGAGCTGCAAGAACTCTTCCTCACGCGCGTCGGGCTCGACATCGGCAAGGTGTGGGTCG
CGGACGACGGCGCCGCGGTGGCGGTCTGGACCACGCCGGAGAGCGTCGAAGCGGGGGCGGTGTTCGCCGA
GATCGGCCCGCGCATGGCCGAGTTGAGCGGTTCCCGGCTGGCCGCGCAGCAACAGATGGAAGGCCTCCTG
GCGCCGCACCGGCCCAAGGAGCCCGCGTGGTTCCTGGCCACCGTCGGAGTCTCGCCCGACCACCAGGGCA
AGGGTCTGGGCAGCGCCGTCGTGCTCCCCGGAGTGGAGGCGGCCGAGCGCGCCGGGGTGCCCGCCTTCCT
GGAGACCTCCGCGCCCCGCAACCTCCCCTTCTACGAGCGGCTCGGCTTCACCGTCACCGCCGACGTCGAG
GTGCCCGAAGGACCGCGCACCTGGTGCATGACCCGCAAGCCCGGTGCCTGAACGCGTTAAGTCGACAATC
AACCTCTGGATTACAAAATTTGTGAAAGATTGACTGGTATTCTTAACTATGTTGCTCCTTTTACGCTATG
TGGATACGCTGCTTTAATGCCTTTGTATCATGCTATTGCTTCCCGTATGGCTTTCATTTTCTCCTCCTTG
TATAAATCCTGGTTGCTGTCTCTTTATGAGGAGTTGTGGCCCGTTGTCAGGCAACGTGGCGTGGTGTGCA
CTGTGTTTGCTGACGCAACCCCCACTGGTTGGGGCATTGCCACCACCTGTCAGCTCCTTTCCGGGACTTT
CGCTTTCCCCCTCCCTATTGCCACGGCGGAACTCATCGCCGCCTGCCTTGCCCGCTGCTGGACAGGGGCT
CGGCTGTTGGGCACTGACAATTCCGTGGTGTTGTCGGGGAAATCATCGTCCTTTCCTTGGCTGCTCGCCT
GTGTTGCCACCTGGATTCTGCGCGGGACGTCCTTCTGCTACGTCCCTTCGGCCCTCAATCCAGCGGACCT
TCCTTCCCGCGGCCTGCTGCCGGCTCTGCGGCCTCTTCCGCGTCTTCGCCTTCGCCCTCAGACGAGTCGG
ATCTCCCTTTGGGCCGCCTCCCCGCGTCGACTTTAAGACCAATGACTTACAAGGCAGCTGTAGATCTTAG
CCACTTTTTAAAAGAAAAGGGGGGACTGGAAGGGCTAATTCACTCCCAACGAAGACAAGATCTGCTTTTT
GCTTGTACTGGGTCTCTCTGGTTAGACCAGATCTGAGCCTGGGAGCTCTCTGGCTAACTAGGGAACCCAC
TGCTTAAGCCTCAATAAAGCTTGCCTTGAGTGCTTCAAGTAGTGTGTGCCCGTCTGTTGTGTGACTCTGG
TAACTAGAGATCCCTCAGACCCTTTTAGTCAGTGTGGAAAATCTCTAGCAGTACGTATAGTAGTTCATGT
CATCTTATTATTCAGTATTTATAACTTGCAAAGAAATGAATATCAGAGAGTGAGAGGAACTTGTTTATTG
CAGCTTATAATGGTTACAAATAAAGCAATAGCATCACAAATTTCACAAATAAAGCATTTTTTTCACTGCA
TTCTAGTTGTGGTTTGTCCAAACTCATCAATGTATCTTATCATGTCTGGCTCTAGCTATCCCGCCCCTAA
CTCCGCCCATCCCGCCCCTAACTCCGCCCAGTTCCGCCCATTCTCCGCCCCATGGCTGACTAATTTTTTT
TATTTATGCAGAGGCCGAGGCCGCCTCGGCCTCTGAGCTATTCCAGAAGTAGTGAGGAGGCTTTTTTGGA
GGCCTAGGGACGTACCCAATTCGCCCTATAGTGAGTCGTATTACGCGCGCTCACTGGCCGTCGTTTTACA
ACGTCGTGACTGGGAAAACCCTGGCGTTACCCAACTTAATCGCCTTGCAGCACATCCCCCTTTCGCCAGC
TGGCGTAATAGCGAAGAGGCCCGCACCGATCGCCCTTCCCAACAGTTGCGCAGCCTGAATGGCGAATGGG
[124 nt withheld, positions 4971-5094]
C
[91 nt withheld, positions 5096-5186]
A
[49 nt withheld, positions 5188-5236]
CCTTTGACGTTGGAGTCCACGTTCTTT
[37 nt withheld, positions 5264-5300]
ACCCTATCTCGGTCTATTCTTTTGATTTATAAGGGATTTTGCCGATTTCGGCCTATTGGTTAAAAAATGA
GCTGATTTAACAAAAATTTAACGCGAATTTTAACAAAATATTAACGCTTACAATTTAGGTGGCACTTTTC
GGGGAAATGTGCGCGGAACCCCTATTTGTTTATTTTTCTAAATACATTCAAATATGTATCCGCTCATGAG
ACAATAACCCTGATAAATGCTTCAATAATATTGAAAAAGGAAGAGTATGAGTATTCAACATTTCCGTGTC
GCCCTTATTCCCTTTTTTGCGGCATTTTGCCTTCCTGTTTTTGCTCACCCAGAAACGCTGGTGAAAGTAA
AAGATGCTGAAGATCAGTTGGGTGCACGAGTGGGTTACATCGAACTGGATCTCAACAGCGGTAAGATCCT
TGAGAGTTTTCGCCCCGAAGAACGTTTTCCAATGATGAGCACTTTTAAAGTTCTGCTATGTGGCGCGGTA
TTATCCCGTATTGACGCCGGGCAAGAGCAACTCGGTCGCCGCATACACTATTCTCAGAATGACTTGGTTG
AGTACTCACCAGTCACAGAAAAGCATCTTACGGATGGCATGACAGTAAGAGAATTATGCAGTGCTGCCAT
AACCATGAGTGATAACACTGCGGCCAACTTACTTCTGACAACGATCGGAGGACCGAAGGAGCTAACCGCT
TTTTTGCACAACATGGGGGATCATGTAACTCGCCTTGATCGTTGGGAACCGGAGCTGAATGAAGCCATAC
CAAACGACGAGCGTGACACCACGATGCCTGTAGCAATGGCAACAACGTTGCGCAAACTATTAACTGGCGA
ACTACTTACTCTAGCTTCCCGGCAACAATTAATAGACTGGATGGAGGCGGATAAAGTTGCAGGACCACTT
CTGCGCTCGGCCCTTCCGGCTGGCTGGTTTATTGCTGATAAATCTGGAGCCGGTGAGCGTGGGTCTCGCG
GTATCATTGCAGCACTGGGGCCAGATGGTAAGCCCTCCCGTATCGTAGTTATCTACACGACGGGGAGTCA
GGCAACTATGGATGAACGAAATAGACAGATCGCTGAGATAGGTGCCTCACTGATTAAGCATTGGTAACTG
TCAGACCAAGTTTACTCATATATACTTTAGATTGATTTAAAACTTCATTTTTAATTTAAAAGGATCTAGG
TGAAGATCCTTTTTGATAATCTCATGACCAAAATCCCTTAACGTGAGTTTTCGTTCCACTGAGCGTCAGA
CCCCGTAGAAAAGATCAAAGGATCTTCTTGAGATCCTTTTTTTCTGCGCGTAATCTGCTGCTTGCAAACA
AAAAAACCACCGCTACCAGCGGTGGTTTGTTTGCCGGATCAAGAGCTACCAACTCTTTTTCCGAAGGTAA
CTGGCTTCAGCAGAGCGCAGATACCAAATACTGTTCTTCTAGTGTAGCCGTAGTTAGGCCACCACTTCAA
GAACTCTGTAGCACCGCCTACATACCTCGCTCTGCTAATCCTGTTACCAGTGGCTGCTGCCAGTGGCGAT
AAGTCGTGTCTTACCGGGTTGGACTCAAGACGATAGTTACCGGATAAGGCGCAGCGGTCGGGCTGAACGG
GGGGTTCGTGCACACAGCCCAGCTTGGAGCGAACGACCTACACCGAACTGAGATACCTACAGCGTGAGCT
ATGAGAAAGCGCCACGCTTCCCGAAGGGAGAAAGGCGGACAGGTATCCGGTAAGCGGCAGGGTCGGAACA
GGAGAGCGCACGAGGGAGCTTCCAGGGGGAAACGCCTGGTATCTTTATAGTCCTGTCGGGTTTCGCCACC
TCTGACTTGAGCGTCGATTTTTGTGATGCTCGTCAGGGGGGCGGAGCCTATGGAAAAACGCCAGCAACGC
GGCCTTTTTACGGTTCCTGGCCTTTTGCTGGCCTTTTGCTCACATGTTCTTTCCTGCGTTATCCCCTGAT
TCTGTGGATAACCGTATTACCGCCTTTGAGTGAGCTGATAC
Features (pLannotate 1.2.2; 28 found; start..end, strand, type, name):
      1..56      +  rep_origin     RSF ori (fragment): Plasmids containing the RSF 1030 origin of replication can be propagated in E. coli cells that contain additional plasmids with compatible origins.
     58..150     +  CDS            lacI (fragment): lac repressor; lacI; The lac repressor binds to the lac operator to inhibit transcription in E. coli. This inhibition can be relieved by adding lactose or isopropyl-β-D-thiogalactopyranoside (IPTG).
    163..184     +  protein_bind   CAP binding site: CAP binding activates transcription in the presence of cAMP. E. coli catabolite activator protein
    199..229     +  promoter       lac promoter: promoter for the E. coli lac operon
    237..253     +  protein_bind   lac operator: The lac repressor binds to the lac operator to inhibit transcription in E. coli. This inhibition can be relieved by adding lactose or isopropyl-β-D-thiogalactopyranoside (IPTG). lac repressor encoded by lacI
    298..316     +  promoter       T3 promoter: promoter for bacteriophage T3 RNA polymerase
    344..570     +  promoter       RSV promoter: Rous sarcoma virus enhancer/promoter
    571..751     +  LTR            5' LTR (truncated): truncated 5' long terminal repeat (LTR) from HIV-1
    798..923     +  misc_feature   HIV-1 Ψ: packaging signal of human immunodeficiency virus type 1
    907..1270    +  CDS            HIV-1 gag (fragment): gag protein from human immunodeficiency virus 1; gag
   1416..1649    +  misc_feature   RRE: The Rev response element (RRE) of HIV-1 allows for Rev-dependent mRNA export from the nucleus to the cytoplasm.
   2026..2052    +  CDS            Rev (fragment): human immunodeficiency virus 1 (HIV-1) Rev protein; rev; enhances nuclear export of unspliced and incompletely spliced viral mRNAs
   2056..2296    +  promoter       U6 promoter: RNA polymerase III promoter for human U6 snRNA
   2343..2410    +  misc_RNA       tracrRNA (fragment): trans-activating CRISPR RNA for the Streptococcus pyogenes CRISPR/Cas9 system
   2459..2576    +  misc_feature   cPPT/CTS: central polypurine tract and central termination sequence of HIV-1
   2645..2856    +  promoter       EF-1α core promoter: core promoter for human elongation factor EF-1α
   2882..3481    +  CDS            PuroR (fragment): puromycin N-acetyltransferase; pac from Streptomyces; confers resistance to puromycin
   3497..4085    +  misc_feature   WPRE: woodchuck hepatitis virus posttranscriptional regulatory element
   4136..4155    +  misc_feature   cPPT/CTS (fragment): central polypurine tract and central termination sequence of HIV-1
   4157..4390    +  LTR            3' LTR (ΔU3): self-inactivating 3' long terminal repeat (LTR) from HIV-1
   4468..4589    +  polyA_signal   SV40 poly(A) signal: SV40 polyadenylation signal
   4629..4764    +  rep_origin     SV40 ori: SV40 origin of replication
   4785..4803    -  promoter       T7 promoter: promoter for bacteriophage T7 RNA polymerase
   4811..4966    +  CDS            lacZα (fragment): LacZα fragment of β-galactosidase; lacZ fragment
   4971..5399    +  rep_origin     f1 ori (sequence partly withheld): f1 bacteriophage origin of replication; arrow indicates direction of (+) strand synthesis
   5452..5556    +  promoter       AmpR promoter: bla
   5557..6417    +  CDS            AmpR: β-lactamase; bla; confers resistance to ampicillin, carbenicillin, and related antibiotics
   6588..7176    +  rep_origin     ori: high-copy-number ColE1/pMB1/pBR322/pUC origin of replication
