[The description below was written by a language model from this plasmid's Addgene catalogue record and pLannotate feature annotations shown in this document.]
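Description:
MISP H10.2 gRNA is a third-generation lentiviral CRISPR guide RNA plasmid built on the pLenti-sgRNA backbone and designed to target the human MISP gene. It is propagated in E. coli through a high-copy ColE1/pUC-type origin with ampicillin selection (AmpR under its own bla promoter), and it also carries an f1 origin and an SV40 origin. Small annotated fragments of lacI, lacZα and an RSF origin, along with the lac, T3 and T7 promoters, appear to be cloning-vector remnants with no evident functional role. The catalogue lists the empty backbone at 9,151 bp, whereas the sequenced record is 7,301 nt. The shorter length would be consistent with loss of a stuffer fragment when the guide was inserted, although the record does not say this.

The lentiviral transfer cassette begins with an RSV promoter fused to a truncated HIV-1 5' LTR, which makes genomic RNA production Tat-independent. It continues with the Ψ packaging signal, a gag fragment, the RRE for Rev-dependent nuclear export and a cPPT/CTS, and ends in a self-inactivating ΔU3 3' LTR followed by an SV40 polyadenylation signal. Within this unit, a human U6 RNA polymerase III promoter drives the MISP-specific spacer joined to the Streptococcus pyogenes Cas9 guide scaffold (annotated as a tracrRNA fragment). The guide was cloned between BsmBI sites that were destroyed in the process. Downstream, an EF-1α core promoter expresses puromycin N-acetyltransferase for selection of transduced mammalian cells, with a WPRE to enhance transcript expression.

No Cas9 is annotated on the plasmid, so the nuclease must be supplied separately. The construct belongs to a guide series used for a large-scale analysis of CRISPR/Cas9 knockouts of cell-cycle genes in human cell lines.
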