Addgene plasmid #90771: MISP H10.2 gRNA
Purpose: 3rd generation lentiviral gRNA plasmid targeting human MISP
Depositing lab: Iain Cheeseman. Depositing organization: Whitehead Institute for Biomedical Research. Publication: Large-Scale Analysis of CRISPR/Cas9 Cell-Cycle Knockouts Reveals the Diversity of p53-Dependent Responses to Cell-Cycle Defects. McKinley KL, Cheeseman IM. Dev Cell. 2017 Feb 27;40(4):405-420.e2. doi: 10.1016/j.devcel.2017.01.012. Epub 2017 Feb 16. PubMed 28216383.
Backbone
  Vector backbone: pLenti-sgRNA
  Backbone manufacturer: Eric Lander & David Sabatini labs (Addgene plasmid #71409)
  Backbone size w/o insert (bp): 9151
  Vector type: Lentiviral, CRISPR
  Selectable markers: Puromycin
Growth in bacteria
  Bacterial resistance: Ampicillin, 100 μg/mL
  Growth temperature: 37°C
  Growth strain: NEB Stable
  Copy number: Unknown
Gene/Insert
  Gene/Insert name: MISP (Guide Designation H10.2) (alt name: pKMKO series)
  gRNA/shRNA sequence: CACCGGATGGGGTATCTGGTCACG
  Species: H. sapiens (human)
  Promoter: U6
  Cloning method: Restriction Enzyme; 5′ cloning site BsmBI (destroyed during cloning); 3′ cloning site BsmBI (destroyed during cloning)
  Sequencing primers: 5′ hU6-F (5'-GAGGGCCTATTTCCCATGATT-3'); 3′ EF1a-R (5'-CACGGCGACTACTGCACTTA-3')
Terms and licenses: Academic/Nonprofit Terms; Industry Terms: Not Available to Industry
Depositor comments: Please note that gRNA target sequence listed is not strictly the 20nt spacer sequence, but also contains the 5' BsmBI overhang. For more information about knockout human cell lines generated using this plasmid, please see http://cellcycleknockouts.wi.mit.edu/ .
How to cite: MISP H10.2 gRNA was a gift from Iain Cheeseman (Addgene plasmid # 90771 ; http://n2t.net/addgene:90771 ; RRID:Addgene_90771)
